Addgene plasmid #228468: v5 Cas9-eVLP
Purpose: Expresses MMLVgag(C507V)–Cas9 for producing v5 Cas9-eVLPs
Depositing lab: David Liu. Depositing organization: Broad Institute. Publication: Directed evolution of engineered virus-like particles with improved production and transduction efficiencies. Raguram A, An M, Chen PZ, Liu DR. Nat Biotechnol. 2024 Nov 13. doi: 10.1038/s41587-024-02467-x. PubMed 39537813.
Backbone
  Vector backbone: pCDNA3-like
  Total vector size (bp): 11365
  Vector type: Mammalian Expression
Growth in bacteria
  Bacterial resistance: Ampicillin, 100 μg/mL
  Growth temperature: 37°C
  Growth strain: DH5alpha
  Copy number: High Copy
Gene/Insert
  Gene/Insert name: MMLVgag(C507V)–Cas9
  Species: Synthetic
  Insert size (bp): 6609
  Mutation: MMLVgag(C507V)
  Promoter: CMV
  Tag / fusion protein: FLAG
  Cloning method: Other
  Sequencing primers: 5′ T7 promoter
Resource information
  A portion of this plasmid was derived from a plasmid made by: pCMV-MMLVgag-3xNES-Cas9 (Plasmid #181752)
Terms and licenses: Academic/Nonprofit Terms; Industry Terms: Not Available to Industry
How to cite: v5 Cas9-eVLP was a gift from David Liu (Addgene plasmid # 228468 ; http://n2t.net/addgene:228468 ; RRID:Addgene_228468)
