[The description below was written by a language model from this plasmid's Addgene catalogue record and pLannotate feature annotations shown in this document.]
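Description:
v5 Cas9-eVLP is a mammalian expression plasmid on a pcDNA3-like backbone that encodes a fusion of the Moloney murine leukemia virus (MMLV) gag polyprotein, carrying a C507V substitution, to Streptococcus pyogenes Cas9. It is propagated in E. coli through a high-copy ColE1/pUC-type origin with ampicillin selection (AmpR under its bla promoter). The backbone also carries an f1 phage origin and pBluescript-type remnants: lac promoter/operator, lacZα and lacI fragments, a partial multiple cloning site and a T7 promoter. No mammalian selection marker is annotated, which is consistent with transient transfection use.

Expression is driven by the human CMV immediate-early enhancer and promoter, followed by a rabbit β-globin intron that supports efficient mRNA processing, and is terminated by a rabbit β-globin polyadenylation signal. In the circular map the open reading frame begins just after the intron with gag. The annotation software labels only a short N-terminal gag segment and then Cas9 as two adjoining portions, so the rest of gag and the linker between the two proteins are unannotated. The record lists a FLAG tag, which also does not appear in the feature table. The plasmid derives partly from an earlier gag–3xNES–Cas9 construct, but the record does not state whether the nuclear export signals are retained here.

Fusing Cas9 to gag directs the nuclease into budding retroviral-like particles, and this plasmid supplies the cargo-bearing capsid component for producing fifth-version engineered virus-like particles (eVLPs). These came from a directed-evolution effort to improve particle production and transduction, with C507V being the gag mutation recorded for this variant. The catalogue size (11,365 bp) differs from the sequenced record (10,783 nt), and the record offers no explanation for the difference.
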