Features (pLannotate 1.2.2; 18 found; start..end, strand, type, name):
      4..420     +  CDS            gag (truncated): truncated Moloney murine leukemia virus (MMLV) gag gene lacking the start codon
   1861..3462    +  CDS            Cas9(N): N-terminal portion of Streptococcus pyogenes Cas9 (Zetsche et al., 2015)
   3463..5957    +  CDS            Cas9(C) (fragment): C-terminal portion of Streptococcus pyogenes Cas9 (Zetsche et al., 2015)
   6095..6150    +  polyA_signal   β-globin poly(A) signal: rabbit β-globin polyadenylation signal (Gil and Proudfoot, 1987)
   6530..6552    -  protein_bind   lac operator (fragment): The lac repressor binds to the lac operator to inhibit transcription in E. coli. This inhibition can be relieved by adding lactose or isopropyl-β-D-thiogalactopyranoside (IPTG). lac repressor encoded by lacI
   6556..6586    -  promoter       lac promoter: promoter for the E. coli lac operon
   6601..6622    -  protein_bind   CAP binding site: CAP binding activates transcription in the presence of cAMP. E. coli catabolite activator protein
   6635..6727    -  CDS            lacI (fragment): lac repressor; lacI; The lac repressor binds to the lac operator to inhibit transcription in E. coli. This inhibition can be relieved by adding lactose or isopropyl-β-D-thiogalactopyranoside (IPTG).
   6910..7498    -  rep_origin     ori: high-copy-number ColE1/pMB1/pBR322/pUC origin of replication
   7669..8529    -  CDS            AmpR: β-lactamase; bla; confers resistance to ampicillin, carbenicillin, and related antibiotics
   8530..8634    -  promoter       AmpR promoter: bla
   8687..9115    -  rep_origin     f1 ori (sequence partly withheld): f1 bacteriophage origin of replication; arrow indicates direction of (+) strand synthesis
   9120..9275    -  CDS            lacZα (fragment): LacZα fragment of β-galactosidase; lacZ fragment
   9283..9301    +  promoter       T7 promoter: promoter for bacteriophage T7 RNA polymerase
   9310..9339    +  misc_feature   MCS (fragment): pBluescript multiple cloning site
   9422..9801    +  enhancer       CMV enhancer: human cytomegalovirus immediate early enhancer
   9802..10005   +  promoter       CMV promoter: human cytomegalovirus (CMV) immediate early promoter
  10117..10689   +  intron         β-globin intron: intron from rabbit β-globin gene
>Addgene plasmid #228468 | v5 Cas9-eVLP | addgene full sequence | sequence record 451031 | Addgene NGS Result
ATGGGCCAGACTGTTACCACTCCCTTAAGTTTGACCTTAGGTCACTGGAAAGATGTCGAGCGGATCGCTC
ACAACCAGTCGGTAGATGTCAAGAAGAGACGTTGGGTTACCTTCTGCTCTGCAGAATGGCCAACCTTTAA
CGTCGGATGGCCGCGAGACGGCACCTTTAACCGAGACCTCATCACCCAGGTTAAGATCAAGGTCTTTTCA
CCTGGCCCGCATGGACACCCAGACCAGGTCCCCTACATCGTGACCTGGGAAGCCTTGGCTTTTGACCCCC
CTCCCTGGGTCAAGCCCTTTGTACACCCTAAGCCTCCGCCTCCTCTTCCTCCATCCGCCCCGTCTCTCCC
CCTTGAACCTCCTCGTTCGACCCCGCCTCGATCCTCCCTTTATCCAGCCCTCACTCCTTCTCTAGGCGCC
AAACCTAAACCTCAAGTTCTTTCTGACAGTGGGGGGCCGCTCATCGACCTACTTACAGAAGACCCCCCGC
CTTATAGGGACCCAAGACCACCCCCTTCCGACAGGGACGGAAATGGTGGAGAAGCGACCCCTGCGGGAGA
GGCACCGGACCCCTCCCCAATGGCATCTCGCCTACGTGGGAGACGGGAGCCCCCTGTGGCCGACTCCACT
ACCTCGCAGGCATTCCCCCTCCGCGCAGGAGGAAACGGACAGCTTCAATACTGGCCGTTCTCCTCTTCTG
ACCTTTACAACTGGAAAAATAATAACCCTTCTTTTTCTGAAGATCCAGGTAAACTGACAGCTCTGATCGA
GTCTGTCCTCATCACCCATCAGCCCACCTGGGACGACTGTCAGCAGCTGTTGGGGACTCTGCTGACCGGA
GAAGAAAAACAACGGGTGCTCTTAGAGGCTAGAAAGGCGGTGCGGGGCGATGATGGGCGCCCCACTCAAC
TGCCCAATGAAGTCGATGCCGCTTTTCCCCTCGAGCGCCCAGACTGGGATTACACCACCCAGGCAGGTAG
GAACCACCTAGTCCACTATCGCCAGTTGCTCCTAGCGGGTCTCCAAAACGCGGGCAGAAGCCCCACCAAT
TTGGCCAAGGTAAAAGGAATAACACAAGGGCCCAATGAGTCTCCCTCGGCCTTCCTAGAGAGACTTAAGG
AAGCCTATCGCAGGTACACTCCTTATGACCCTGAGGACCCAGGGCAAGAAACTAATGTGTCTATGTCTTT
CATTTGGCAGTCTGCCCCAGACATTGGGAGAAAGTTAGAGAGGTTAGAAGATTTAAAAAACAAGACGCTT
GGAGATTTGGTTAGAGAGGCAGAAAAGATCTTTAATAAACGAGAAACCCCGGAAGAAAGAGAGGAACGTA
TCAGGAGAGAAACAGAGGAAAAAGAAGAACGCCGTAGGACAGAGGATGAGCAGAAAGAGAAAGAAAGAGA
TCGTAGGAGACATAGAGAGATGAGCAAGCTATTGGCCACTGTCGTTAGTGGACAGAAACAGGATAGACAG
GGAGGAGAACGAAGGAGGTCCCAACTCGATCGCGACCAGTGTGCCTACGTGAAAGAAAAGGGGCACTGGG
CTAAAGATTGTCCCAAGAAACCACGAGGACCTCGGGGACCAAGACCCCAGACCTCCCTCCTGACCCTAGA
TGACTCTGGCGGCTCACTTCAACTGCCTCCACTTGAAAGACTGACACTGGGATCATTACAATTACCTCCT
TTAGAACGATTAACACTCGGTTCACTACAGCTTCCGCCTCTTGAGAGATTGACATTAACGTCCACGCTGC
TAATGGAGAACTCGTCTGGAGATTACAAAGACGATGACGATAAGAAACGGACAGCCGACGGAAGCGAGTT
CGAGTCACCAAAGAAGAAGCGGAAAGTCAGCGGGGGGTCAGACAAGAAGTACAGCATCGGCCTGGACATC
GGCACCAACTCTGTGGGCTGGGCCGTGATCACCGACGAGTACAAGGTGCCCAGCAAGAAATTCAAGGTGC
TGGGCAACACCGACCGGCACAGCATCAAGAAGAACCTGATCGGAGCCCTGCTGTTCGACAGCGGCGAAAC
AGCCGAGGCCACCCGGCTGAAGAGAACCGCCAGAAGAAGATACACCAGACGGAAGAACCGGATCTGCTAT
CTGCAAGAGATCTTCAGCAACGAGATGGCCAAGGTGGACGACAGCTTCTTCCACAGACTGGAAGAGTCCT
TCCTGGTGGAAGAGGATAAGAAGCACGAGCGGCACCCCATCTTCGGCAACATCGTGGACGAGGTGGCCTA
CCACGAGAAGTACCCCACCATCTACCACCTGAGAAAGAAACTGGTGGACAGCACCGACAAGGCCGACCTG
CGGCTGATCTATCTGGCCCTGGCCCACATGATCAAGTTCCGGGGCCACTTCCTGATCGAGGGCGACCTGA
ACCCCGACAACAGCGACGTGGACAAGCTGTTCATCCAGCTGGTGCAGACCTACAACCAGCTGTTCGAGGA
AAACCCCATCAACGCCAGCGGCGTGGACGCCAAGGCCATCCTGTCTGCCAGACTGAGCAAGAGCAGACGG
CTGGAAAATCTGATCGCCCAGCTGCCCGGCGAGAAGAAGAATGGCCTGTTCGGAAACCTGATTGCCCTGA
GCCTGGGCCTGACCCCCAACTTCAAGAGCAACTTCGACCTGGCCGAGGATGCCAAACTGCAGCTGAGCAA
GGACACCTACGACGACGACCTGGACAACCTGCTGGCCCAGATCGGCGACCAGTACGCCGACCTGTTTCTG
GCCGCCAAGAACCTGTCCGACGCCATCCTGCTGAGCGACATCCTGAGAGTGAACACCGAGATCACCAAGG
CCCCCCTGAGCGCCTCTATGATCAAGAGATACGACGAGCACCACCAGGACCTGACCCTGCTGAAAGCTCT
CGTGCGGCAGCAGCTGCCTGAGAAGTACAAAGAGATTTTCTTCGACCAGAGCAAGAACGGCTACGCCGGC
TACATTGACGGCGGAGCCAGCCAGGAAGAGTTCTACAAGTTCATCAAGCCCATCCTGGAAAAGATGGACG
GCACCGAGGAACTGCTCGTGAAGCTGAACAGAGAGGACCTGCTGCGGAAGCAGCGGACCTTCGACAACGG
CAGCATCCCCCACCAGATCCACCTGGGAGAGCTGCACGCCATTCTGCGGCGGCAGGAAGATTTTTACCCA
TTCCTGAAGGACAACCGGGAAAAGATCGAGAAGATCCTGACCTTCCGCATCCCCTACTACGTGGGCCCTC
TGGCCAGGGGAAACAGCAGATTCGCCTGGATGACCAGAAAGAGCGAGGAAACCATCACCCCCTGGAACTT
CGAGGAAGTGGTGGACAAGGGCGCTTCCGCCCAGAGCTTCATCGAGCGGATGACCAACTTCGATAAGAAC
CTGCCCAACGAGAAGGTGCTGCCCAAGCACAGCCTGCTGTACGAGTACTTCACCGTGTATAACGAGCTGA
CCAAAGTGAAATACGTGACCGAGGGAATGAGAAAGCCCGCCTTCCTGAGCGGCGAGCAGAAAAAGGCCAT
CGTGGACCTGCTGTTCAAGACCAACCGGAAAGTGACCGTGAAGCAGCTGAAAGAGGACTACTTCAAGAAA
ATCGAGTGCTTCGACTCCGTGGAAATCTCCGGCGTGGAAGATCGGTTCAACGCCTCCCTGGGCACATACC
ACGATCTGCTGAAAATTATCAAGGACAAGGACTTCCTGGACAATGAGGAAAACGAGGACATTCTGGAAGA
TATCGTGCTGACCCTGACACTGTTTGAGGACAGAGAGATGATCGAGGAACGGCTGAAAACCTATGCCCAC
CTGTTCGACGACAAAGTGATGAAGCAGCTGAAGCGGCGGAGATACACCGGCTGGGGCAGGCTGAGCCGGA
AGCTGATCAACGGCATCCGGGACAAGCAGTCCGGCAAGACAATCCTGGATTTCCTGAAGTCCGACGGCTT
CGCCAACAGAAACTTCATGCAGCTGATCCACGACGACAGCCTGACCTTTAAAGAGGACATCCAGAAAGCC
CAGGTGTCCGGCCAGGGCGATAGCCTGCACGAGCACATTGCCAATCTGGCCGGCAGCCCCGCCATTAAGA
AGGGCATCCTGCAGACAGTGAAGGTGGTGGACGAGCTCGTGAAAGTGATGGGCCGGCACAAGCCCGAGAA
CATCGTGATCGAAATGGCCAGAGAGAACCAGACCACCCAGAAGGGACAGAAGAACAGCCGCGAGAGAATG
AAGCGGATCGAAGAGGGCATCAAAGAGCTGGGCAGCCAGATCCTGAAAGAACACCCCGTGGAAAACACCC
AGCTGCAGAACGAGAAGCTGTACCTGTACTACCTGCAGAATGGGCGGGATATGTACGTGGACCAGGAACT
GGACATCAACCGGCTGTCCGACTACGATGTGGACCATATCGTGCCTCAGAGCTTTCTGAAGGACGACTCC
ATCGACAACAAGGTGCTGACCAGAAGCGACAAGAACCGGGGCAAGAGCGACAACGTGCCCTCCGAAGAGG
TCGTGAAGAAGATGAAGAACTACTGGCGGCAGCTGCTGAACGCCAAGCTGATTACCCAGAGAAAGTTCGA
CAATCTGACCAAGGCCGAGAGAGGCGGCCTGAGCGAACTGGATAAGGCCGGCTTCATCAAGAGACAGCTG
GTGGAAACCCGGCAGATCACAAAGCACGTGGCACAGATCCTGGACTCCCGGATGAACACTAAGTACGACG
AGAATGACAAGCTGATCCGGGAAGTGAAAGTGATCACCCTGAAGTCCAAGCTGGTGTCCGATTTCCGGAA
GGATTTCCAGTTTTACAAAGTGCGCGAGATCAACAACTACCACCACGCCCACGACGCCTACCTGAACGCC
GTCGTGGGAACCGCCCTGATCAAAAAGTACCCTAAGCTGGAAAGCGAGTTCGTGTACGGCGACTACAAGG
TGTACGACGTGCGGAAGATGATCGCCAAGAGCGAGCAGGAAATCGGCAAGGCTACCGCCAAGTACTTCTT
CTACAGCAACATCATGAACTTTTTCAAGACCGAGATTACCCTGGCCAACGGCGAGATCCGGAAGCGGCCT
CTGATCGAGACAAACGGCGAAACCGGGGAGATCGTGTGGGATAAGGGCCGGGATTTTGCCACCGTGCGGA
AAGTGCTGAGCATGCCCCAAGTGAATATCGTGAAAAAGACCGAGGTGCAGACAGGCGGCTTCAGCAAAGA
GTCTATCCTGCCCAAGAGGAACAGCGATAAGCTGATCGCCAGAAAGAAGGACTGGGACCCTAAGAAGTAC
GGCGGCTTCGACAGCCCCACCGTGGCCTATTCTGTGCTGGTGGTGGCCAAAGTGGAAAAGGGCAAGTCCA
AGAAACTGAAGAGTGTGAAAGAGCTGCTGGGGATCACCATCATGGAAAGAAGCAGCTTCGAGAAGAATCC
CATCGACTTTCTGGAAGCCAAGGGCTACAAAGAAGTGAAAAAGGACCTGATCATCAAGCTGCCTAAGTAC
TCCCTGTTCGAGCTGGAAAACGGCCGGAAGAGAATGCTGGCCTCTGCCGGCGAACTGCAGAAGGGAAACG
AACTGGCCCTGCCCTCCAAATATGTGAACTTCCTGTACCTGGCCAGCCACTATGAGAAGCTGAAGGGCTC
CCCCGAGGATAATGAGCAGAAACAGCTGTTTGTGGAACAGCACAAGCACTACCTGGACGAGATCATCGAG
CAGATCAGCGAGTTCTCCAAGAGAGTGATCCTGGCCGACGCTAATCTGGACAAAGTGCTGTCCGCCTACA
ACAAGCACCGGGATAAGCCCATCAGAGAGCAGGCCGAGAATATCATCCACCTGTTTACCCTGACCAATCT
GGGAGCCCCTGCCGCCTTCAAGTACTTTGACACCACCATCGACCGGAAGAGGTACACCAGCACCAAAGAG
GTGCTGGACGCCACCCTGATCCACCAGAGCATCACCGGCCTGTACGAGACACGGATCGACCTGTCTCAGC
TGGGAGGTGACTCTGGCGGCTCAAAAAGAACCGCCGACGGCAGCGAATTCGAGCCCAAGAAGAAGAGGAA
AGTCTGAGATCTTTTTCCCTCTGCCAAAAATTATGGGGACATCATGAAGCCCCTTGAGCATCTGACTTCT
GGCTAATAAAGGAAATTTATTTTCATTGCAATAGTGTGTTGGAATTTTTTGTGTCTCTCACTCGGAAGGA
CATATGGGAGGGCAAATCATTTAAAACATCAGAATGAGTATTTGGTTTAGAGTTTGGCAACATATGCCCA
TATGCTGGCTGCCATGAACAAAGGTTGGCTATAAAGAGGTCATCAGTATATGAAACAGCCCCCTGCTGTC
CATTCCTTATTCCATAGAAAAGCCTTGACTTGAGGTTAGATTTTTTTTATATTTTGTTTTGTGTTATTTT
TTTCTTTAACATCCCTAAAATTTTCCTTACATGTTTTACTAGCCAGATTTTTCCTCCTCTCCTGACTACT
CCCAGTCATAGCTGTCCCTCTTCTCTTATGGAGATCCCTCGACGGATCGGCCGCAATTCGTAACCATGTC
ATAGCTGTTTCCTGTGTGAAATTGTTATCCGCTCACAATTCCACACAACATACGAGCCGGAAGCATAAAG
TGTAAAGCCTGGGGTGCCTAATGAGTGAGCTAACTCACATTAATTGCGTTGCGCTCACTGCCCGCTTTCC
AGTCGGGAAACCTGTCGTGCCAGCTGCATTAATGAATCGGCCAACGCGCGGGGAGAGGCGGTTTGCGTAT
TGGGCGCTCTTCCGCTTCCTCGCTCACTGACTCGCTGCGCTCGGTCGTTCGGCTGCGGCGAGCGGTATCA
GCTCACTCAAAGGCGGTAATACGGTTATCCACAGAATCAGGGGATAACGCAGGAAAGAACATGTGAGCAA
AAGGCCAGCAAAAGGCCAGGAACCGTAAAAAGGCCGCGTTGCTGGCGTTTTTCCATAGGCTCCGCCCCCC
TGACGAGCATCACAAAAATCGACGCTCAAGTCAGAGGTGGCGAAACCCGACAGGACTATAAAGATACCAG
GCGTTTCCCCCTGGAAGCTCCCTCGTGCGCTCTCCTGTTCCGACCCTGCCGCTTACCGGATACCTGTCCG
CCTTTCTCCCTTCGGGAAGCGTGGCGCTTTCTCATAGCTCACGCTGTAGGTATCTCAGTTCGGTGTAGGT
CGTTCGCTCCAAGCTGGGCTGTGTGCACGAACCCCCCGTTCAGCCCGACCGCTGCGCCTTATCCGGTAAC
TATCGTCTTGAGTCCAACCCGGTAAGACACGACTTATCGCCACTGGCAGCAGCCACTGGTAACAGGATTA
GCAGAGCGAGGTATGTAGGCGGTGCTACAGAGTTCTTGAAGTGGTGGCCTAACTACGGCTACACTAGAAG
AACAGTATTTGGTATCTGCGCTCTGCTGAAGCCAGTTACCTTCGGAAAAAGAGTTGGTAGCTCTTGATCC
GGCAAACAAACCACCGCTGGTAGCGGTGGTTTTTTTGTTTGCAAGCAGCAGATTACGCGCAGAAAAAAAG
GATCTCAAGAAGATCCTTTGATCTTTTCTACGGGGTCTGACGCTCAGTGGAACGAAAACTCACGTTAAGG
GATTTTGGTCATGAGATTATCAAAAAGGATCTTCACCTAGATCCTTTTAAATTAAAAATGAAGTTTTAAA
TCAATCTAAAGTATATATGAGTAAACTTGGTCTGACAGTTACCAATGCTTAATCAGTGAGGCACCTATCT
CAGCGATCTGTCTATTTCGTTCATCCATAGTTGCCTGACTCCCCGTCGTGTAGATAACTACGATACGGGA
GGGCTTACCATCTGGCCCCAGTGCTGCAATGATACCGCGAGACCCACGCTCACCGGCTCCAGATTTATCA
GCAATAAACCAGCCAGCCGGAAGGGCCGAGCGCAGAAGTGGTCCTGCAACTTTATCCGCCTCCATCCAGT
CTATTAATTGTTGCCGGGAAGCTAGAGTAAGTAGTTCGCCAGTTAATAGTTTGCGCAACGTTGTTGCCAT
TGCTACAGGCATCGTGGTGTCACGCTCGTCGTTTGGTATGGCTTCATTCAGCTCCGGTTCCCAACGATCA
AGGCGAGTTACATGATCCCCCATGTTGTGCAAAAAAGCGGTTAGCTCCTTCGGTCCTCCGATCGTTGTCA
GAAGTAAGTTGGCCGCAGTGTTATCACTCATGGTTATGGCAGCACTGCATAATTCTCTTACTGTCATGCC
ATCCGTAAGATGCTTTTCTGTGACTGGTGAGTACTCAACCAAGTCATTCTGAGAATAGTGTATGCGGCGA
CCGAGTTGCTCTTGCCCGGCGTCAATACGGGATAATACCGCGCCACATAGCAGAACTTTAAAAGTGCTCA
TCATTGGAAAACGTTCTTCGGGGCGAAAACTCTCAAGGATCTTACCGCTGTTGAGATCCAGTTCGATGTA
ACCCACTCGTGCACCCAACTGATCTTCAGCATCTTTTACTTTCACCAGCGTTTCTGGGTGAGCAAAAACA
GGAAGGCAAAATGCCGCAAAAAAGGGAATAAGGGCGACACGGAAATGTTGAATACTCATACTCTTCCTTT
TTCAATATTATTGAAGCATTTATCAGGGTTATTGTCTCATGAGCGGATACATATTTGAATGTATTTAGAA
AAATAAACAAATAGGGGTTCCGCGCACATTTCCCCGAAAAGTGCCACCTAAATTGTAAGCGTTAATATTT
TGTTAAAATTCGCGTTAAATTTTTGTTAAATCAGCTCATTTTTTAACCAATAGGCCGAAATCGGCAAAAT
CCCTTATAAATCAAAAGAATAGACCGAGATAGGGT
[37 nt withheld, positions 8786-8822]
AAAGAACGTGGACTCCAACGTCAAAGG
[49 nt withheld, positions 8850-8898]
T
[91 nt withheld, positions 8900-8990]
G
[124 nt withheld, positions 8992-9115]
CCCATTCGCCATTCAGGCTGCGCAACTGTTGGGAAGGGCGATCGGTGCGGGCCTCTTCGCTATTACGCCA
GCTGGCGAAAGGGGGATGTGCTGCAAGGCGATTAAGTTGGGTAACGCCAGGGTTTTCCCAGTCACGACGT
TGTAAAACGACGGCCAGTGAGCGCGCGTAATACGACTCACTATAGGGCGAATTGGAGCTCCACCGCGGTG
GCGGCCGCTCTAGAGAGCTTGGCCCATTGCATACGTTGTATCCATATCATAATATGTACATTTATATTGG
CTCATGTCCAACATTACCGCCATGTTGACATTGATTATTGACTAGTTATTAATAGTAATCAATTACGGGG
TCATTAGTTCATAGCCCATATATGGAGTTCCGCGTTACATAACTTACGGTAAATGGCCCGCCTGGCTGAC
CGCCCAACGACCCCCGCCCATTGACGTCAATAATGACGTATGTTCCCATAGTAACGCCAATAGGGACTTT
CCATTGACGTCAATGGGTGGAGTATTTACGGTAAACTGCCCACTTGGCAGTACATCAAGTGTATCATATG
CCAAGTACGCCCCCTATTGACGTCAATGACGGTAAATGGCCCGCCTGGCATTATGCCCAGTACATGACCT
TATGGGACTTTCCTACTTGGCAGTACATCTACGTATTAGTCATCGCTATTACCATGGTGATGCGGTTTTG
GCAGTACATCAATGGGCGTGGATAGCGGTTTGACTCACGGGGATTTCCAAGTCTCCACCCCATTGACGTC
AATGGGAGTTTGTTTTGGCACCAAAATCAACGGGACTTTCCAAAATGTCGTAACAACTCCGCCCCATTGA
CGCAAATGGGCGGTAGGCGTGTACGGTGGGAGGTCTATATAAGCAGAGCTCGTTTAGTGAACCGTCAGAT
CGCCTGGAGACGCCATCCACGCTGTTTTGACCTCCATAGAAGACACCGGGACCGATCCAGCCTCCGGTCG
ACCGATCCTGAGAACTTCAGGGTGAGTTTGGGGACCCTTGATTGTTCTTTCTTTTTCGCTATTGTAAAAT
TCATGTTATATGGAGGGGGCAAAGTTTTCAGGGTGTTGTTTAGAATGGGAAGATGTCCCTTGTATCACCA
TGGACCCTCATGATAATTTTGTTTCTTTCACTTTCTACTCTGTTGACAACCATTGTCTCCTCTTATTTTC
TTTTCATTTTCTGTAACTTTTTCGTTAAACTTTAGCTTGCATTTGTAACGAATTTTTAAATTCACTTTTG
TTTATTTGTCAGATTGTAAGTACTTTCTCTAATCACTTTTTTTTCAAGGCAATCAGGGTATATTATATTG
TACTTCAGCACAGTTTTAGAGAACAATTGTTATAATTAAATGATAAGGTAGAATATTTCTGCATATAAAT
TCTGGCTGGCGTGGAAATATTCTTATTGGTAGAAACAACTACACCCTGGTCATCATCCTGCCTTTCTCTT
TATGGTTACAATGATATACACTGTTTGAGATGAGGATAAAATACTCTGAGTCCAAACCGGGCCCCTCTGC
TAACCATGTTCATGCCTTCTTCTCTTTCCTACAGCTCCTGGGCAACGTGCTGGTTGTTGTGCTGTCTCAT
CATTTTGGCAAAGAATTCCTCGAGGGCCGGATCCGAATTCCTGTATTTGTCTGAAAAC
